>Addgene plasmid #124324 | pAS2-his-24::Cerulean | depositor full sequence | sequence record 237325 | pAS2-his-24::Cerulean sequence 4457 bps
CTAAATTGTAAGCGTTAATATTTTGTTAAAATTCGCGTTAAATTTTTGTTAAATCAGCTCATTTTTTAAC
CAATAGGCCGAAATCGGCAAAATCCCTTATAAATCAAAAGAATAGACCGAGATAGGGT
[37 nt withheld, positions 129-165]
AAAGAACGTGGACTCCAACGTCAAAGG
[49 nt withheld, positions 193-241]
T
[91 nt withheld, positions 243-333]
G
[124 nt withheld, positions 335-458]
CCCATTCGCCATTCAGGCTGCGCAACTGTTGGGAAGGGCGATCGGTGCGGGCCTCTTCGCTATTACGCCA
GCTGGCGAAAGGGGGATGTGCTGCAAGGCGATTAAGTTGGGTAACGCCAGGGTTTTCCCAGTCACGACGT
TGTAAAACGACGGCCAGTGAGCGCGCGTAATACGACTCACTATAGGGCGAATTGGAGCTCCACCGCGGAC
TAGTGGATCCCCCGGGCTGCAGCCTAGGATGTCTGATTCCGCTGTTGTTGCCGCCGCTGTCGAGCCAAAG
GTCCCAAAGGCTAAGGCCGCCAAGGCCGCCAAGCCAGCCGCCAAGGCCGCCAAGCCAACCAAAGTTGCCA
AGGCCAAGGCTCCAGTCGCTCACCCACCATACATCAACATGATCAAGGAGGCCATCAAGCAGCTCAAGGA
CCGCAAAGGAGCTTCCAAGCAGGCAATCCTCAAGTTCATCTCCCAAAACTACAAGCTCGGAGACAATGTC
ATCCAGATCAATGCTCATCTCCGTCAGGCTCTCAAGCGTGGTGTCACCAGCAAGGCCCTTGTTCAAGCCG
CCGGATCCGGAGCCAACGGACGTTTCCGTGTGCCAGAGAAGGCCGCCGCCGCCAAGAAGCCAGCAGCAGC
CAAGAAGCCAGCAGCAGCCAAGAAACCAGCAGCCGCCAAGAAAGCCACTGGAGAGAAGAAGGCAAAGAAG
CCAGCCGCTGCCAAGCCAAAGAAGGCCGCCACCGGAGATAAGAAGGTCAAGAAGGCCAAGAGCCCAAAGA
AGGTTGCCAAGCCAGCTGCCAAGAAGGTCGCCAAGTCTCCAGCCAAGAAGGCCGCTCCAAAGAAGATCGC
CAAGCCAGCTGCCAAGAAGGCCGCCAAGCCAGCCGCCAAGGCCGCATGCATGGTGAGCAAGGGCGAGGAG
CTGTTCACCGGGGTGGTGCCCATCCTGGTCGAGCTGGACGGCGACGTAAACGGCCACAAGTTCAGCGTGT
CCGGCGAGGGCGAGGGCGATGCCACCTACGGCAAGCTGACCCTGAAGTTCATCTGCACCACCGGCAAGCT
GCCCGTGCCCTGGCCCACCCTCGTGACCACCCTGACCTGGGGCGTGCAGTGCTTCGCCCGCTACCCCGAC
CACATGAAGCAGCACGACTTCTTCAAGTCCGCCATGCCCGAAGGCTACGTCCAGGAGCGCACCATCTTCT
TCAAGGACGACGGCAACTACAAGACCCGCGCCGAGGTGAAGTTCGAGGGCGACACCCTGGTGAACCGCAT
CGAGCTGAAGGGCATCGACTTCAAGGAGGACGGCAACATCCTGGGGCACAAGCTGGAGTACAACGCCATC
AGCGACAACGTCTATATCACCGCCGACAAGCAGAAGAACGGCATCAAGGCCAACTTCAAGATCCGCCACA
ACATCGAGGACGGCAGCGTGCAGCTCGCCGACCACTACCAGCAGAACACCCCCATCGGCGACGGCCCCGT
GCTGCTGCCCGACAACCACTACCTGAGCACCCAGTCCAAGCTGAGCAAAGACCCCAACGAGAAGCGCGAT
CACATGGTCCTGCTGGAGTTCGTGACCGCCGCCGGGATCACTCTCGGCATGGACGAGCTGTACAAGTAAA
AGCTTTGGAATTCGCTAGCCGGCCATACAAGTAATCCGGATGATCGACGCCAACGTCGTTGAATTTTCAA
ATTTTAAATACTGAATATTTGTTTTTTTTCCTATTATTTATTTATTCTCTTTGTGTTTTTTTTCTTGCTT
TCTAAAAAATTAATTCAATCCAAATCTAAACATGAGGGGCCCGGTACCCAGCTTTTGTTCCCTTTAGTGA
GGGTTAATTGCGCGCTTGGCGTAATCATGGTCATAGCTGTTTCCTGTGTGAAATTGTTATCCGCTCACAA
TTCCACACAACATACGAGCCGGAAGCATAAAGTGTAAAGCCTGGGGTGCCTAATGAGTGAGCTAACTCAC
ATTAATTGCGTTGCGCTCACTGCCCGCTTTCCAGTCGGGAAACCTGTCGTGCCAGCTGCATTAATGAATC
GGCCAACGCGCGGGGAGAGGCGGTTTGCGTATTGGGCGCTCTTCCGCTTCCTCGCTCACTGACTCGCTGC
GCTCGGTCGTTCGGCTGCGGCGAGCGGTATCAGCTCACTCAAAGGCGGTAATACGGTTATCCACAGAATC
AGGGGATAACGCAGGAAAGAACATGTGAGCAAAAGGCCAGCAAAAGGCCAGGAACCGTAAAAAGGCCGCG
TTGCTGGCGTTTTTCCATAGGCTCCGCCCCCCTGACGAGCATCACAAAAATCGACGCTCAAGTCAGAGGT
GGCGAAACCCGACAGGACTATAAAGATACCAGGCGTTTCCCCCTGGAAGCTCCCTCGTGCGCTCTCCTGT
TCCGACCCTGCCGCTTACCGGATACCTGTCCGCCTTTCTCCCTTCGGGAAGCGTGGCGCTTTCTCATAGC
TCACGCTGTAGGTATCTCAGTTCGGTGTAGGTCGTTCGCTCCAAGCTGGGCTGTGTGCACGAACCCCCCG
TTCAGCCCGACCGCTGCGCCTTATCCGGTAACTATCGTCTTGAGTCCAACCCGGTAAGACACGACTTATC
GCCACTGGCAGCAGCCACTGGTAACAGGATTAGCAGAGCGAGGTATGTAGGCGGTGCTACAGAGTTCTTG
AAGTGGTGGCCTAACTACGGCTACACTAGAAGGACAGTATTTGGTATCTGCGCTCTGCTGAAGCCAGTTA
CCTTCGGAAAAAGAGTTGGTAGCTCTTGATCCGGCAAACAAACCACCGCTGGTAGCGGTGGTTTTTTTGT
TTGCAAGCAGCAGATTACGCGCAGAAAAAAAGGATCTCAAGAAGATCCTTTGATCTTTTCTACGGGGTCT
GACGCTCAGTGGAACGAAAACTCACGTTAAGGGATTTTGGTCATGAGATTATCAAAAAGGATCTTCACCT
AGATCCTTTTAAATTAAAAATGAAGTTTTAAATCAATCTAAAGTATATATGAGTAAACTTGGTCTGACAG
TTACCAATGCTTAATCAGTGAGGCACCTATCTCAGCGATCTGTCTATTTCGTTCATCCATAGTTGCCTGA
CTCCCCGTCGTGTAGATAACTACGATACGGGAGGGCTTACCATCTGGCCCCAGTGCTGCAATGATACCGC
GAGACCCACGCTCACCGGCTCCAGATTTATCAGCAATAAACCAGCCAGCCGGAAGGGCCGAGCGCAGAAG
TGGTCCTGCAACTTTATCCGCCTCCATCCAGTCTATTAATTGTTGCCGGGAAGCTAGAGTAAGTAGTTCG
CCAGTTAATAGTTTGCGCAACGTTGTTGCCATTGCTACAGGCATCGTGGTGTCACGCTCGTCGTTTGGTA
TGGCTTCATTCAGCTCCGGTTCCCAACGATCAAGGCGAGTTACATGATCCCCCATGTTGTGCAAAAAAGC
GGTTAGCTCCTTCGGTCCTCCGATCGTTGTCAGAAGTAAGTTGGCCGCAGTGTTATCACTCATGGTTATG
GCAGCACTGCATAATTCTCTTACTGTCATGCCATCCGTAAGATGCTTTTCTGTGACTGGTGAGTACTCAA
CCAAGTCATTCTGAGAATAGTGTATGCGGCGACCGAGTTGCTCTTGCCCGGCGTCAATACGGGATAATAC
CGCGCCACATAGCAGAACTTTAAAAGTGCTCATCATTGGAAAACGTTCTTCGGGGCGAAAACTCTCAAGG
ATCTTACCGCTGTTGAGATCCAGTTCGATGTAACCCACTCGTGCACCCAACTGATCTTCAGCATCTTTTA
CTTTCACCAGCGTTTCTGGGTGAGCAAAAACAGGAAGGCAAAATGCCGCAAAAAAGGGAATAAGGGCGAC
ACGGAAATGTTGAATACTCATACTCTTCCTTTTTCAATATTATTGAAGCATTTATCAGGGTTATTGTCTC
ATGAGCGGATACATATTTGAATGTATTTAGAAAAATAAACAAATAGGGGTTCCGCGCACATTTCCCCGAA
AAGTGCCAC
Features (pLannotate 1.2.2; 14 found; start..end, strand, type, name):
     30..458     -  rep_origin     f1 ori (sequence partly withheld): f1 bacteriophage origin of replication; arrow indicates direction of (+) strand synthesis
    463..618     -  CDS            lacZα (fragment): LacZα fragment of β-galactosidase; lacZ fragment
    626..644     +  promoter       T7 promoter: promoter for bacteriophage T7 RNA polymerase
    667..690     +  misc_feature   MCS (fragment): pBluescript multiple cloning site
    697..1284    +  CDS            his-24 (fragment): H24_CAEEL - Also known as H1.1 Experimental evidence at protein level: Swiss-Prot protein existence level 1. Histones H1 are necessary for the condensation of nucleosome chains into higher-order structures. From Caenorhabditis elegans.
   1348..2067    +  CDS            mCerulean: enhanced monomeric variant of CFP (Rizzo et al., 2004) mammalian codon-optimized
   2269..2287    -  promoter       T3 promoter: promoter for bacteriophage T3 RNA polymerase
   2332..2348    -  protein_bind   lac operator: The lac repressor binds to the lac operator to inhibit transcription in E. coli. This inhibition can be relieved by adding lactose or isopropyl-β-D-thiogalactopyranoside (IPTG). lac repressor encoded by lacI
   2356..2386    -  promoter       lac promoter: promoter for the E. coli lac operon
   2401..2422    -  protein_bind   CAP binding site: CAP binding activates transcription in the presence of cAMP. E. coli catabolite activator protein
   2435..2527    -  CDS            lacI (fragment): lac repressor; lacI; The lac repressor binds to the lac operator to inhibit transcription in E. coli. This inhibition can be relieved by adding lactose or isopropyl-β-D-thiogalactopyranoside (IPTG).
   2710..3298    -  rep_origin     ori: high-copy-number ColE1/pMB1/pBR322/pUC origin of replication
   3469..4329    -  CDS            AmpR: β-lactamase; bla; confers resistance to ampicillin, carbenicillin, and related antibiotics
   4330..4434    -  promoter       AmpR promoter: bla
