>Addgene plasmid #124324 | pAS2-his-24::Cerulean | addgene full sequence | sequence record 241700 | Addgene NGS Result
TGGCGAAAGGGGGATGTGCTGCAAGGCGATTAAGTTGGGTAACGCCAGGGTTTTCCCAGTCACGACGTTG
TAAAACGACGGCCAGTGAGCGCGCGTAATACGACTCACTATAGGGCGAATTGGAGCTCCACCGCGGACTA
GTGGATCCCCCGGGCTGCAGCCTAGGATGTCTGATTCCGCTGTTGTTGCCGCCGCTGTCGAGCCAAAGGT
CCCAAAGGCTAAGGCCGCCAAGGCCGCCAAGCCAGCCGCCAAGGCCGCCAAGCCAACCAAAGTTGCCAAG
GCCAAGGCTCCAGTCGCTCACCCACCATACATCAACATGATCAAGGAGGCCATCAAGCAGCTCAAGGACC
GCAAAGGAGCTTCCAAGCAGGCAATCCTCAAGTTCATCTCCCAAAACTACAAGCTCGGAGACAATGTCAT
CCAGATCAATGCTCATCTCCGTCAGGCTCTCAAGCGTGGTGTCACCAGCAAGGCCCTTGTTCAAGCCGCC
GGATCCGGAGCCAACGGACGTTTCCGTGTGCCAGAGAAGGCCGCCGCCGCCAAGAAGCCAGCAGCAGCCA
AGAAGCCAGCAGCAGCCAAGAAACCAGCAGCCGCCAAGAAAGCCACTGGAGAGAAGAAGGCAAAGAAGCC
AGCCGCTGCCAAGCCAAAGAAGGCCGCCACCGGAGATAAGAAGGTCAAGAAGGCCAAGAGCCCAAAGAAG
GTTGCCAAGCCAGCTGCCAAGAAGGTCGCCAAGTCTCCAGCCAAGAAGGCCGCTCCAAAGAAGATCGCCA
AGCCAGCTGCCAAGAAGGCCGCCAAGCCAGCCGCCAAGGCCGCATGCATGGTGAGCAAGGGCGAGGAGCT
GTTCACCGGGGTGGTGCCCATCCTGGTCGAGCTGGACGGCGACGTAAACGGCCACAAGTTCAGCGTGTCC
GGCGAGGGCGAGGGCGATGCCACCTACGGCAAGCTGACCCTGAAGTTCATCTGCACCACCGGCAAGCTGC
CCGTGCCCTGGCCCACCCTCGTGACCACCCTGACCTGGGGCGTGCAGTGCTTCGCCCGCTACCCCGACCA
CATGAAGCAGCACGACTTCTTCAAGTCCGCCATGCCCGAAGGCTACGTCCAGGAGCGCACCATCTTCTTC
AAGGACGACGGCAACTACAAGACCCGCGCCGAGGTGAAGTTCGAGGGCGACACCCTGGTGAACCGCATCG
AGCTGAAGGGCATCGACTTCAAGGAGGACGGCAACATCCTGGGGCACAAGCTGGAGTACAACGCCATCAG
CGACAACGTCTATATCACCGCCGACAAGCAGAAGAACGGCATCAAGGCCAACTTCAAGATCCGCCACAAC
ATCGAGGACGGCAGCGTGCAGCTCGCCGACCACTACCAGCAGAACACCCCCATCGGCGACGGCCCCGTGC
TGCTGCCCGACAACCACTACCTGAGCACCCAGTCCAAGCTGAGCAAAGACCCCAACGAGAAGCGCGATCA
CATGGTCCTGCTGGAGTTCGTGACCGCCGCCGGGATCACTCTCGGCATGGACGAGCTGTACAAGTAAAAG
CTTTGGAATTCGCTAGCCGGCCATACAAGTAATCCGGATGATCGACGCCAACGTCGTTGAATTTTCAAAT
TTTAAATACTGAATATTTGTTTTTTTTCCTATTATTTATTTATTCTCTTTGTGTTTTTTTTCTTGCTTTC
TAAAAAATTAATTCAATCCAAATCTAAACATGAGGGGCCCGGTACCCAGCTTTTGTTCCCTTTAGTGAGG
GTTAATTGCGCGCTTGGCGTAATCATGGTCATAGCTGTTTCCTGTGTGAAATTGTTATCCGCTCACAATT
CCACACAACATACGAGCCGGGAGCATAAAGTGTAAAGCCTGGGGTGCCTAATGAGTGAGCTAACTCACAT
TAATTGCGTTGCGCTCACTGCCCGCTTTCCAGTCGGGAAACCTGTCGTGCCAGCTGCATTAATGAATCGG
CCAACGCGCGGGGAGAGGCGGTTTGCGTATTGGGCGCTCTTCCGCTTCCTCGCTCACTGACTCGCTGCGC
TCGGTCGTTCGGCTGCGGCGAGCGGTATCAGCTCACTCAAAGGCGGTAATACGGTTATCCACAGAATCAG
GGGATAACGCAGGAAAGAACATGTGAGCAAAAGGCCAGCAAAAGGCCAGGAACCGTAAAAAGGCCGCGTT
GCTGGCGTTTTTCCATAGGCTCCGCCCCCCTGACGAGCATCACAAAAATCGACGCTCAAGTCAGAGGTGG
CGAAACCCGACAGGACTATAAAGATACCAGGCGTTTCCCCCTGGAAGCTCCCTCGTGCGCTCTCCTGTTC
CGACCCTGCCGCTTACCGGATACCTGTCCGCCTTTCTCCCTTCGGGAAGCGTGGCGCTTTCTCATAGCTC
ACGCTGTAGGTATCTCAGTTCGGTGTAGGTCGTTCGCTCCAAGCTGGGCTGTGTGCACGAACCCCCCGTT
CAGCCCGACCGCTGCGCCTTATCCGGTAACTATCGTCTTGAGTCCAACCCGGTAAGACACGACTTATCGC
CACTGGCAGCAGCCACTGGTAACAGGATTAGCAGAGCGAGGTATGTAGGCGGTGCTACAGAGTTCTTGAA
GTGGTGGCCTAACTACGGCTACACTAGAAGAACAGTATTTGGTATCTGCGCTCTGCTGAAGCCAGTTACC
TTCGGAAAAAGAGTTGGTAGCTCTTGATCCGGCAAACAAACCACCGCTGGTAGCGGTGGTTTTTTTGTTT
GCAAGCAGCAGATTACGCGCAGAAAAAAAGGATCTCAAGAAGATCCTTTGATCTTTTCTACGGGGTCTGA
CGCTCAGTGGAACGAAAACTCACGTTAAGGGATTTTGGTCATGAGATTATCAAAAAGGATCTTCACCTAG
ATCCTTTTAAATTAAAAATGAAGTTTTAAATCAATCTAAAGTATATATGAGTAAACTTGGTCTGACAGTT
ACCAATGCTTAATCAGTGAGGCACCTATCTCAGCGATCTGCCTATTTCGTTCATCCATAGTTGCCTGACT
CCCCGTCGTGTAGATAACTACGATACGGGAGGGCTTACCATCTGGCCCCAGTGCTGCAATGATACCGCGA
GACCCACGCTCACCGGCTCCAGATTTATCAGCAATAAACCAGCCAGCCGGAAGGGCCGAGCGCAGAAGTG
GTCCTGCAACTTTATCCGCCTCCATCCAGTCTATTAATTGTTGCCGGGAAGCTAGAGTAAGTAGTTCGCC
AGTTAATAGTTTGCGCAACGTTGTTGCCATTGCTACAGGCATCGTGGTGTCACGCTCGTCGTTTGGTATG
GCTTCATTCAGCTCCGGTTCCCAACGATCAAGGCGAGTTACATGATCCCCCATGTTGTGCAAAAAAGCGG
TTAGCTCCTTCGGTCCTCCGATCGTTGTCAGAAGTAAGTTGGCCGCAGTGTTATCACTCATGGTTATGGC
AGCACTGCATAATTCTCTTACTGTCATGCCATCCGTAAGATGCTTTTCTGTGACTGGTGAGTACTCAACC
AAGTCATTCTGAGAATAGTGTATGCGGCGACCGAGTTGCTCTTGCCCGGCGTCAATACGGGATAATACCG
CGCCACATAGCAGAACTTTAAAAGTGCTCATCATTGGAAAACGTTCTTCGGGGCGAAAACTCTCAAGGAT
CTTACCGCTGTTGAGATCCAGTTCGATGTAACCCACTCGTGCACCCAACTGATCTTCAGCATCTTTTACT
TTCACCAGCGTTTCTGGGTGAGCAAAAACAGGAAGGCAAAATGCCGCAAAAAAGGGAATAAGGGCGACAC
GGAAATGTTGAATACTCATACTCTTCCTTTTTCAATATTATTGAAGCATTTATCAGGGTTATTGTCTCAT
GAGCGGATACATATTTGAATGTATTTAGAAAAATAAACAAATAGGGGTTCCGCGCACATTTCCCCGAAAA
GTGCCACCTAAATTGTAAGCGTTAATATTTTGTTAAAATTCGCGTTAAATTTTTGTTAAATCAGCTCATT
TTTTAACCAATAGGCCGAAATCGGCAAAATCCCTTATAAATCAAAAGAATAGACCGAGATAGGGT
[37 nt withheld, positions 4056-4092]
AAAGAACGTGGACTCCAACGTCAAAGG
[49 nt withheld, positions 4120-4168]
T
[91 nt withheld, positions 4170-4260]
G
[124 nt withheld, positions 4262-4385]
CCCATTCGCCATTCAGGCTGCGCAACTGTTGGGAAGGGCGATCGGTGCGGGCCTCTTCGCTATTACGCCA
GC
Features (pLannotate 1.2.2; 14 found; start..end, strand, type, name):
     96..114     +  promoter       T7 promoter: promoter for bacteriophage T7 RNA polymerase
    137..160     +  misc_feature   MCS (fragment): pBluescript multiple cloning site
    167..754     +  CDS            his-24 (fragment): H24_CAEEL - Also known as H1.1 Experimental evidence at protein level: Swiss-Prot protein existence level 1. Histones H1 are necessary for the condensation of nucleosome chains into higher-order structures. From Caenorhabditis elegans.
    818..1537    +  CDS            mCerulean: enhanced monomeric variant of CFP (Rizzo et al., 2004) mammalian codon-optimized
   1739..1757    -  promoter       T3 promoter: promoter for bacteriophage T3 RNA polymerase
   1802..1818    -  protein_bind   lac operator: The lac repressor binds to the lac operator to inhibit transcription in E. coli. This inhibition can be relieved by adding lactose or isopropyl-β-D-thiogalactopyranoside (IPTG). lac repressor encoded by lacI
   1826..1856    -  promoter       lac promoter: promoter for the E. coli lac operon
   1871..1892    -  protein_bind   CAP binding site: CAP binding activates transcription in the presence of cAMP. E. coli catabolite activator protein
   1905..1997    -  CDS            lacI (fragment): lac repressor; lacI; The lac repressor binds to the lac operator to inhibit transcription in E. coli. This inhibition can be relieved by adding lactose or isopropyl-β-D-thiogalactopyranoside (IPTG).
   2180..2768    -  rep_origin     ori: high-copy-number ColE1/pMB1/pBR322/pUC origin of replication
   2939..3799    -  CDS            AmpR: β-lactamase; bla; confers resistance to ampicillin, carbenicillin, and related antibiotics
   3800..3904    -  promoter       AmpR promoter: bla
   3957..4385    -  rep_origin     f1 ori (sequence partly withheld): f1 bacteriophage origin of replication; arrow indicates direction of (+) strand synthesis
   4390..88      -  CDS            lacZα (fragment) (across the origin): LacZα fragment of β-galactosidase; lacZ fragment
