[The description below was written by a language model from this plasmid's Addgene catalogue record and pLannotate feature annotations shown in this document.]
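Description:
pAS2-his-24::Cerulean is a small (about 4.5 kb) worm expression plasmid built by Gibson cloning on the pAS2 backbone, which the feature table shows to be pBluescript-like. It carries a high-copy ColE1/pUC origin for replication in E. coli, an f1 phage origin, and a β-lactamase gene with its own promoter for ampicillin selection. It also retains remnants of the lacZα region, including the lac promoter, lac operator and CAP binding site, along with a multiple cloning site fragment. T7 and T3 phage promoters flank the insert.

The payload consists of a fragment annotated as the C. elegans linker histone his-24 (H1.1), followed on the same strand, after a short gap, by the coding sequence of mCerulean, a monomeric cyan fluorescent protein variant annotated as mammalian codon-optimized. The name and layout point to a histone–fluorophore fusion, although the reading frame across the junction cannot be confirmed from the annotations. Tethering Cerulean to a chromatin-associated histone would concentrate the signal in nuclei, which matches the stated purpose of expressing nuclear-localized Cerulean.

No C. elegans promoter is annotated upstream of his-24; only the T7 promoter and the cloning site fragment lie there. No 3′ UTR is annotated either, although roughly 200 bp of unannotated sequence follows mCerulean. The record therefore does not state what drives expression in the worm, and the plasmid may serve as a module into which a promoter of choice is inserted. The depositor's sequence and the repository's sequencing result are the same length and give identical feature sets, differing only in their start coordinate. Nuclear-localized reporters of this kind are generally useful for identifying and segmenting individual cells during imaging.
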