Addgene plasmid #124324: pAS2-his-24::Cerulean
Purpose: Expressing Nuclear Localized Cerulean
Depositing lab: Andrew Leifer. Depositing organization: Princeton University.
Backbone
  Vector backbone: pAS2
  Backbone manufacturer: Anuj Sharma/Leifer Lab
  Vector type: Worm Expression
Growth in bacteria
  Bacterial resistance: Ampicillin, 100 μg/mL
  Growth temperature: 37°C
  Growth strain: DH5alpha
  Copy number: High Copy
Gene/Insert
  Gene/Insert name: Cerulean
  Species: C. elegans (nematode)
  Entrez Gene: his-24 (a.k.a. CELE_M163.3)
  Cloning method: Gibson Cloning
Terms and licenses: Academic/Nonprofit Terms; Industry Terms: Not Available to Industry
How to cite: pAS2-his-24::Cerulean was a gift from Andrew Leifer (Addgene plasmid # 124324 ; http://n2t.net/addgene:124324 ; RRID:Addgene_124324)
